Addgene plasmid #126942: pAAV-CaMKII-SomArchon
Purpose: Expression of SomArchon under CaMKII promoter
Depositing lab: Edward Boyden. Depositing organization: Massachusetts Institute of Technology. Publication: Population imaging of neural activity in awake behaving mice. Piatkevich KD, Bensussen S, Tseng HA, Shroff SN, Lopez-Huerta VG, Park D, Jung EE, Shemesh OA, Straub C, Gritton HJ, Romano MF, Costa E, Sabatini BL, Fu Z, Boyden ES, Han X. Nature. 2019 Oct;574(7778):413-417. doi: 10.1038/s41586-019-1641-1. Epub 2019 Oct 9. PubMed 31597963.
Backbone
  Vector backbone: pAAV-CaMKII
  Backbone size w/o insert (bp): 4813
  Total vector size (bp): 6634
  Vector type: Mammalian Expression, AAV
Growth in bacteria
  Bacterial resistance: Ampicillin, 100 μg/mL
  Growth temperature: 37°C
  Growth strain: NEB Stable
  Copy number: High Copy
Gene/Insert
  Gene/Insert name: SomArchon
  Species: Synthetic
  Insert size (bp): 1821
  Promoter: CaMKII
  Tag / fusion protein: GFP
  Cloning method: Gibson Cloning
  Sequencing primers: 5′ cgggcaggcgagtggccc; 3′ CATAGCGTAAAAGGAGCAACA
Terms and licenses: Academic/Nonprofit Terms; Industry Terms: Not Available to Industry
How to cite: pAAV-CaMKII-SomArchon was a gift from Edward Boyden (Addgene plasmid # 126942 ; http://n2t.net/addgene:126942 ; RRID:Addgene_126942)
