[The description below was written by a language model from this plasmid's Addgene catalogue record and pLannotate feature annotations shown in this document.]
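Description:
pAAV-CaMKII-SomArchon is an AAV transfer plasmid for mammalian, neuron-directed expression of the genetically encoded voltage indicator SomArchon. It is built on the pAAV-CaMKII backbone and is propagated in E. coli through a high-copy ColE1/pUC-type origin with ampicillin selection (AmpR driven by its own bla promoter). An f1 phage origin and small lacZα and lacI remnants are backbone leftovers. The catalogue gives a total size of 6,634 bp, whereas the sequenced record behind the feature table is 6,911 nt. The record does not explain this difference.

The expression cassette sits between two AAV2 inverted terminal repeats, one of which is annotated as a fragment. The ITRs allow the intervening DNA to be packaged into recombinant AAV particles when replication and capsid functions are supplied in trans. Transcription is driven by the mouse CaMKIIα promoter, which is commonly used to bias expression towards excitatory neurons. The synthetic open reading frame begins with a sequence matching archaerhodopsin-3 of Halorubrum sodomense, the light-driven proton pump from which the Archon voltage sensors derive. This is followed by a short KCNJ2 (Kir2.1) fragment, of the kind commonly used as a membrane trafficking signal, and then EGFP as the fused fluorescent tag. The last annotated segment is from rat Kcnb1 (Kv2.1), consistent with the soma-localisation motif that gives the sensor its name. Downstream, a WPRE enhances transcript stability and expression, and an SV40 polyadenylation signal, annotated on the opposite strand, follows it.

According to the record, the construct is for expressing SomArchon under the CaMKII promoter, and the associated publication concerns population imaging of neural activity in awake, behaving mice.
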