Features (pLannotate 1.2.2; 17 found; start..end, strand, type, name):
     32..164     -  repeat_region  AAV2 ITR (fragment): inverted terminal repeat of adeno-associated virus serotype 2 inverted
    237..1525    +  promoter       CaMKII promoter: promoter for the mouse calcium/calmodulin-dependent kinase II α subunit
   1550..2314    +  CDS            aop3: BACR3_HALSD - Experimental evidence at protein level: Swiss-Prot protein existence level 1. Light-driven proton pump. From Halorubrum sodomense.
   2348..2407    +  CDS            KCNJ2 (fragment): KCNJ2_HUMAN - Also known as IRK1. Experimental evidence at protein level: Swiss-Prot protein existence level 1. Probably participates in establishing action potential waveform and excitability of neuronal and muscle tissues. Inward rectifier potassium channels are characterized by a greater tendency to allow potassium to flow into the cell rather than out of it. Their voltage dependence is regulated by the concentration of extracellular potassium; as external potassium is raised, the voltage range of the channel opening shifts to more positive voltages. The inward rectification is mainly due t
   2406..3121    +  CDS            EGFP (fragment): the original enhanced GFP (Yang et al., 1996) mammalian codon-optimized
   3137..3334    +  CDS            Kcnb1 (fragment): KCNB1_RAT - Experimental evidence at protein level: Swiss-Prot protein existence level 1. Voltage-gated potassium channel that mediates transmembrane potassium transport in excitable membranes, primarily in the brain, but also in the pancreas and cardiovascular system. Contributes to the regulation of the action potential (AP) repolarization, duration and frequency of repetitive AP firing in neurons, muscle cells and endocrine cells and plays a role in homeostatic attenuation of electrical excitability throughout the brain (PubMed:10024359, PubMed:10618149, PubMed:12451110, PubMed:17379638, Pu
   3365..3389    +  misc_feature   MCS (fragment): pBluescript multiple cloning site
   3389..3977    +  misc_feature   WPRE: woodchuck hepatitis virus posttranscriptional regulatory element
   4020..4141    -  polyA_signal   SV40 poly(A) signal: SV40 polyadenylation signal
   4164..4232    -  CDS            large T antigen (fragment): large T antigen from SV40 (simian virus 40)
   4303..4436    +  repeat_region  AAV2 ITR: inverted terminal repeat of adeno-associated virus serotype 2 inverted
   4430..4486    -  CDS            lacI (fragment): lac repressor; lacI; The lac repressor binds to the lac operator to inhibit transcription in E. coli. This inhibition can be relieved by adding lactose or isopropyl-β-D-thiogalactopyranoside (IPTG).
   4669..5257    -  rep_origin     ori: high-copy-number ColE1/pMB1/pBR322/pUC origin of replication
   5428..6288    -  CDS            AmpR: β-lactamase; bla; confers resistance to ampicillin, carbenicillin, and related antibiotics
   6289..6393    -  promoter       AmpR promoter: bla
   6446..6874    -  rep_origin     f1 ori (sequence partly withheld): f1 bacteriophage origin of replication; arrow indicates direction of (+) strand synthesis
   6879..37      -  CDS            lacZα (fragment) (across the origin): LacZα fragment of β-galactosidase; lacZ fragment
>Addgene plasmid #126942 | pAAV-CaMKII-SomArchon | addgene full sequence | sequence record 246473 | Addgene NGS Result
GCGATCGGTGCGGGCCTCTTCGCTATTACGCCAGCTGCGCGCTCGCTCGCTCACTGAGGCCGCCCGGGCA
AAGCCCGGGCGTCGGGCGACCTTTGGTCGCCCGGCCTCAGTGAGCGAGCGAGCGCGCAGAGAGGGAGTGG
CCAACTCCATCACTAGGGGTTCCTTGTAGTTAATGATTAACCCGCCATGCTACTTATCTACGTAGCCATG
CTCTAGGAAGATCGTAGGTTAATTAACATTATGGCCTTAGGTCACTTCATCTCCATGGGGTTCTTCTTCT
GATTTTCTAGAAAATGAGATGGGGGTGCAGAGAGCTTCCTCAGTGACCTGCCCAGGGTCACATCAGAAAT
GTCAGAGCTAGAACTTGAACTCAGATTACTAATCTTAAATTCCATGCCTTGGGGGCATGCAAGTACGATA
TACAGAAGGAGTGAACTCATTAGGGCAGATGACCAATGAGTTTAGGAAAGAAGAGTCCAGGGCAGGGTAC
ATCTACACCACCCGCCCAGCCCTGGGTGAGTCCAGCCACGTTCACCTCATTATAGTTGCCTCTCTCCAGT
CCTACCTTGACGGGAAGCACAAGCAGAAACTGGGACAGGAGCCCCAGGAGACCAAATCTTCATGGTCCCT
CTGGGAGGATGGGTGGGGAGAGCTGTGGCAGAGGCCTCAGGAGGGGCCCTGCTGCTCAGTGGTGACAGAT
AGGGGTGAGAAAGCAGACAGAGTCATTCCGTCAGCATTCTGGGTCTGTTTGGTACTTCTTCTCACGCTAA
GGTGGCGGTGTGATATGCACAATGGCTAAAAAGCAGGGAGAGCTGGAAAGAAACAAGGACAGAGACAGAG
GCCAAGTCAACCAGACCAATTCCCAGAGGAAGCAAAGAAACCATTACAGAGACTACAAGGGGGAAGGGAA
GGAGAGATGAATTAGCTTCCCCTGTAAACCTTAGAACCCAGCTGTTGCCAGGGCAACGGGGCAATACCTG
TCTCTTCAGAGGAGATGAAGTTGCCAGGGTAACTACATCCTGTCTTTCTCAAGGACCATCCCAGAATGTG
GCACCCACTAGCCGTTACCATAGCAACTGCCTCTTTGCCCCACTTAATCCCATCCCGTCTGTTAAAAGGG
CCCTATAGTTGGAGGTGGGGGAGGTAGGAAGAGCGATGATCACTTGTGGACTAAGTTTGTTCGCATCCCC
TTCTCCAACCCCCTCAGTACATCACCCTGGGGGAACAGGGTCCACTTGCTCCTGGGCCCACACAGTCCTG
CAGTATTGTGTATATAAGGCCAGGGCAAAGAGGAGCAGGTTTTAAAGTGAAAGGCAGGCAGGTGTTGGGG
AGGCAGTTACCGGGGCAACGGGAACAGGGCGTTTCGGAGGTGGTTGCCATGGGGACCTGGATGCTGACGA
AGGCTCGCGAGGCTGTGAGCAGCCACAGTGCCCTGCTCAGAAGCCCCAAGCTCGTCAGTCAAGCCGGTTC
TCCGTTTGCACTCAGGAGCACGGGCAGGCGAGTGGCCCCTAGTTCTGGGGGCAGCGGGGGATCCGCCACC
ATGGTTTCTATCGCACTGCAGGCTGGTTATGACCTCCTCGGAGATGGTAGACCTGAAAGTCTGTGGCTCG
GAATTGGTACACTGCTGATGCTGATCGGAACCTTCTACTTCCTGGTTAGAGCGTGGGGAGAGACTGACAA
GGATGCACGGGAGTACTACGCAGTGACAATCCTGGTCAGCGGTATTGCCAGTGCAGCTTATCTGTCAATG
TTCTTTGGTATTGGCCTCACAGAGGTGCCAGTAGGTGGAGAGATGCTGAACATCTACTACGCAAGATACG
CACAGTGGCTGTTCACTACACCACTGTTGCTGCTGCACCTGGCACTCCTGGCCAAAGTTGATAGAGTGAC
CATCGGCACTCTCGTTGGCGTCGATGCTCTGATGATTGTCACAGGCCTGATAGGAACACTGTCACATACT
GCCATTGCCAGATACTCTTGGTGGCTGTTCTCAACTATCTGTATGATCGTCGTTCTGTATGTCCTGGCCA
CTTCTCTGCGGTCAGCCGCTAAGGAGAGAGGCCCAGAGGTTGCCTCAACCTTCAACATCCTCACCGCACT
GGTTCTGGTCCTGTGGACTGCTTACCCTATCATCTGGATTATCGGCACCGAGGGTGCCGGAGTTGTGGGC
CTGGGAATCGAAACTTTGCTGTTCATGGTGCTGGACGTCACCGCCAAGGTGGGCTTCGGTTTTATCCTGC
TCAGGTCAAGAGCCATTCTGCAAGATACAGAAGCACCTGAACCTTCAGCTGGAGCTGATACCGGTGCCGC
CGACCGCCCGGTAGTAGCAGTGAGCAAGGCGGCCGCCAAGAGCAGGATCACCAGCGAGGGCGAGTACATC
CCCCTGGACCAGATCGACATCAACGTGGTGAGCAAGGGCGAGGAGCTGTTCACCGGGGTGGTGCCCATCC
TGGTCGAGCTGGACGGCGACGTAAACGGCCACAAGTTCAGCGTGTCCGGCGAGGGCGAGGGCGATGCCAC
CTACGGCAAGCTGACCCTGAAGTTCATTTGCACCACCGGCAAGCTGCCCGTGCCCTGGCCCACCCTCGTG
ACCACCCTGACCTACGGCGTGCAGTGCTTCAGCCGCTACCCCGACCACATGAAGCAGCACGACTTCTTCA
AGTCCGCCATGCCCGAAGGCTACGTCCAGGAGCGCACCATCTTCTTCAAGGACGACGGCAACTACAAGAC
CCGCGCCGAGGTGAAGTTCGAGGGCGACACCCTGGTGAACCGCATCGAGCTGAAGGGCATCGACTTCAAG
GAGGACGGCAACATCCTGGGGCACAAGCTGGAGTACAACTACAACAGCCACAACGTCTATATCATGGCCG
ACAAGCAGAAGAACGGCATCAAGGTGAACTTCAAGATCCGCCACAACATCGAGGACGGCAGCGTGCAGCT
CGCCGACCACTACCAGCAGAACACCCCCATCGGCGACGGCCCCGTGCTGCTGCCCGACAACCACTACCTG
AGCACCCAGTCCGCCCTGAGCAAAGACCCCAACGAGAAGCGCGATCACATGGTCCTGCTGGAGTTCGTGA
CCGCCGCCGGGATCACTCTCGGCATGGACGAGCTGTACAAGGGTGGGAGCGGAGGTACCCAGAGCCAGCC
TATCCTGAACACCAAGGAGATGGCCCCTCAGAGCAAGCCTCCTGAGGAGCTGGAGATGAGCAGCATGCCT
AGCCCTGTGGCCCCTCTGCCTGCCAGGACCGAGGGCGTGATCGACATGAGGAGCATGAGCAGCATCGACA
GCTTCATCAGCTGCGCCACCGACTTCCCTGAGGCCACCAGGTTCTACAAGTTCTGCTACGAGAACGAGGT
GTAAGAATTCGATATCAAGCTTATCGATAATCAACCTCTGGATTACAAAATTTGTGAAAGATTGACTGGT
ATTCTTAACTATGTTGCTCCTTTTACGCTATGTGGATACGCTGCTTTAATGCCTTTGTATCATGCTATTG
CTTCCCGTATGGCTTTCATTTTCTCCTCCTTGTATAAATCCTGGTTGCTGTCTCTTTATGAGGAGTTGTG
GCCCGTTGTCAGGCAACGTGGCGTGGTGTGCACTGTGTTTGCTGACGCAACCCCCACTGGTTGGGGCATT
GCCACCACCTGTCAGCTCCTTTCCGGGACTTTCGCTTTCCCCCTCCCTATTGCCACGGCGGAACTCATCG
CCGCCTGCCTTGCCCGCTGCTGGACAGGGGCTCGGCTGTTGGGCACTGACAATTCCGTGGTGTTGTCGGG
GAAATCATCGTCCTTTCCTTGGCTGCTCGCCTGTGTTGCCACCTGGATTCTGCGCGGGACGTCCTTCTGC
TACGTCCCTTCGGCCCTCAATCCAGCGGACCTTCCTTCCCGCGGCCTGCTGCCGGCTCTGCGGCCTCTTC
CGCGTCTTCGCCTTCGCCCTCAGACGAGTCGGATCTCCCTTTGGGCCGCCTCCCCGCATCGATACCGTCG
ACCCGGGCGGCCGCTTCGAGCAGACATGATAAGATACATTGATGAGTTTGGACAAACCACAACTAGAATG
CAGTGAAAAAAATGCTTTATTTGTGAAATTTGTGATGCTATTGCTTTATTTGTAACCATTATAAGCTGCA
ATAAACAAGTTAACAACAACAATTGCATTCATTTTATGTTTCAGGTTCAGGGGGAGATGTGGGAGGTTTT
TTAAAGCAAGTAAAACCTCTACAAATGTGGTAAAATCGATAAGGATCTTCCTAGAGCATGGCTACGTAGA
TAAGTAGCATGGCGGGTTAATCATTAACTACAAGGAACCCCTAGTGATGGAGTTGGCCACTCCCTCTCTG
CGCGCTCGCTCGCTCACTGAGGCCGGGCGACCAAAGGTCGCCCGACGCCCGGGCTTTGCCCGGGCGGCCT
CAGTGAGCGAGCGAGCGCGCAGCTGCATTAATGAATCGGCCAACGCGCGGGGAGAGGCGGTTTGCGTATT
GGGCGCTCTTCCGCTTCCTCGCTCACTGACTCGCTGCGCTCGGTCGTTCGGCTGCGGCGAGCGGTATCAG
CTCACTCAAAGGCGGTAATACGGTTATCCACAGAATCAGGGGATAACGCAGGAAAGAACATGTGAGCAAA
AGGCCAGCAAAAGGCCAGGAACCGTAAAAAGGCCGCGTTGCTGGCGTTTTTCCATAGGCTCCGCCCCCCT
GACGAGCATCACAAAAATCGACGCTCAAGTCAGAGGTGGCGAAACCCGACAGGACTATAAAGATACCAGG
CGTTTCCCCCTGGAAGCTCCCTCGTGCGCTCTCCTGTTCCGACCCTGCCGCTTACCGGATACCTGTCCGC
CTTTCTCCCTTCGGGAAGCGTGGCGCTTTCTCATAGCTCACGCTGTAGGTATCTCAGTTCGGTGTAGGTC
GTTCGCTCCAAGCTGGGCTGTGTGCACGAACCCCCCGTTCAGCCCGACCGCTGCGCCTTATCCGGTAACT
ATCGTCTTGAGTCCAACCCGGTAAGACACGACTTATCGCCACTGGCAGCAGCCACTGGTAACAGGATTAG
CAGAGCGAGGTATGTAGGCGGTGCTACAGAGTTCTTGAAGTGGTGGCCTAACTACGGCTACACTAGAAGA
ACAGTATTTGGTATCTGCGCTCTGCTGAAGCCAGTTACCTTCGGAAAAAGAGTTGGTAGCTCTTGATCCG
GCAAACAAACCACCGCTGGTAGCGGTGGTTTTTTTGTTTGCAAGCAGCAGATTACGCGCAGAAAAAAAGG
ATCTCAAGAAGATCCTTTGATCTTTTCTACGGGGTCTGACGCTCAGTGGAACGAAAACTCACGTTAAGGG
ATTTTGGTCATGAGATTATCAAAAAGGATCTTCACCTAGATCCTTTTAAATTAAAAATGAAGTTTTAAAT
CAATCTAAAGTATATATGAGTAAACTTGGTCTGACAGTTACCAATGCTTAATCAGTGAGGCACCTATCTC
AGCGATCTGTCTATTTCGTTCATCCATAGTTGCCTGACTCCCCGTCGTGTAGATAACTACGATACGGGAG
GGCTTACCATCTGGCCCCAGTGCTGCAATGATACCGCGAGACCCACGCTCACCGGCTCCAGATTTATCAG
CAATAAACCAGCCAGCCGGAAGGGCCGAGCGCAGAAGTGGTCCTGCAACTTTATCCGCCTCCATCCAGTC
TATTAATTGTTGCCGGGAAGCTAGAGTAAGTAGTTCGCCAGTTAATAGTTTGCGCAACGTTGTTGCCATT
GCTACAGGCATCGTGGTGTCACGCTCGTCGTTTGGTATGGCTTCATTCAGCTCCGGTTCCCAACGATCAA
GGCGAGTTACATGATCCCCCATGTTGTGCAAAAAAGCGGTTAGCTCCTTCGGTCCTCCGATCGTTGTCAG
AAGTAAGTTGGCCGCAGTGTTATCACTCATGGTTATGGCAGCACTGCATAATTCTCTTACTGTCATGCCA
TCCGTAAGATGCTTTTCTGTGACTGGTGAGTACTCAACCAAGTCATTCTGAGAATAGTGTATGCGGCGAC
CGAGTTGCTCTTGCCCGGCGTCAATACGGGATAATACCGCGCCACATAGCAGAACTTTAAAAGTGCTCAT
CATTGGAAAACGTTCTTCGGGGCGAAAACTCTCAAGGATCTTACCGCTGTTGAGATCCAGTTCGATGTAA
CCCACTCGTGCACCCAACTGATCTTCAGCATCTTTTACTTTCACCAGCGTTTCTGGGTGAGCAAAAACAG
GAAGGCAAAATGCCGCAAAAAAGGGAATAAGGGCGACACGGAAATGTTGAATACTCATACTCTTCCTTTT
TCAATATTATTGAAGCATTTATCAGGGTTATTGTCTCATGAGCGGATACATATTTGAATGTATTTAGAAA
AATAAACAAATAGGGGTTCCGCGCACATTTCCCCGAAAAGTGCCACCTAAATTGTAAGCGTTAATATTTT
GTTAAAATTCGCGTTAAATTTTTGTTAAATCAGCTCATTTTTTAACCAATAGGCCGAAATCGGCAAAATC
CCTTATAAATCAAAAGAATAGACCGAGATAGGGT
[37 nt withheld, positions 6545-6581]
AAAGAACGTGGACTCCAACGTCAAAGG
[49 nt withheld, positions 6609-6657]
T
[91 nt withheld, positions 6659-6749]
G
[124 nt withheld, positions 6751-6874]
CCCATTCGCCATTCAGGCTGCGCAACTGTTGGGAAGG
